>Addgene plasmid #184818 | pDR274-gsc2-sgRNA | addgene full sequence | sequence record 369410 | Addgene NGS Result
CGTAAGATCACGGGTCGCAGCACAGCTCGCGGTCCAGTAGTGATCGACACTGCTCGATCCGCTCGCACCG
CTAGCTAATACGACTCACTATAGGTCACCGCACCATCTTCACAGGTTTTAGAGCTAGAAATAGCAAGTTA
AAATAAGGCTAGTCCGTTATCAACTTGAAAAAGTGGCACCGAGTCGGTGCTTTTAAAAAGCTTGGATCGA
CGAGAGCAGCGCGACTGGATCTGTCGCCCGTCTCAAACGCAACCCTCCGGCGGTCGCATATCATTCAGGA
CGAGCCTCAGACTCCAGCGTAACTGGACTGCAATCAACTCACTGGCTCACCTTCCGGTCCACGATCAGCT
AGAATCAAGCTGACTAGATAAACTGGCCGTCGTTTTACACGGGTGGGCCTTTCTTCGGTAGAAAATCAAA
GGATCTTCTTGAGATCCTTTTTTTCTGCGCGTAATCTGCTGCTTGCAAACAAAAAAACCACCGCTACCAG
CGGTGGTTTGTTTGCCGGATCAAGAGCTACCAACTCTTTTTCCGAGGTAACTGGCTTCAGCAGAGCGCAG
ATACCAAATACTGTTCTTCTAGTGTAGCCGTAGTTAGGCCACCACTTCAAGAACTCTGTAGCACCGCCTA
CATACCTCGCTCTGCTAATCCTGTTACCAGTGGCTGCTGCCAGTGGCGATAAGTCGTGTCTTACCGGGTT
GGACTCAAGACGATAGTTACCGGATAAGGCGCAGCGGTCGGGCTGAACGGGGGGTTCGTGCACACAGCCC
AGCTTGGAGCGAACGACCTACACCGAACTGAGATACCTACAGCGTGAGCTATGAGAAAGCGCCACGCTTC
CCGAAGGGAGAAAGGCGGACAGGTATCCGGTAAGCGGCAGGGTCGGAACAGGAGAGCGCACGAGGGAGCT
TCCAGGGGGAAACGCCTGGTATCTTTATAGTCCTGTCGGGTTTCGCCACCTCTGACTTGAGCATCGATTT
TTGTGATGCTCGTCAGGGGGGCGGAGCCTATGGAAAAACGCCAGCAACGCAGAAAGGCCCACCCGAAGGT
GAGCCAGGTGATTACATTTAGGTCCTCATTAGAAAAACTCATCGAGCATCAAGTGAAACTGCAATTTATT
CATATCAGGATTATCAATACCATATTTTTGAAAAAGCCGTTTCTGTAATGAAGGAGAAAACTCACCGAGG
CAGTTCCATAGGATGGCAAGATCCTGGTATCGGTCTGCGATTCCGACTCGTCCAACATCAATACAACCTA
TTAATTTCCCCTCGTCAAAAATAAGGTTATCAAGTGAGAAATCACCATGAGTGACGACTGAATCCGGTGA
GAATGGCAAGAGTTTATGCATTTCTTTCCAGACTTGTTCAACAGGCCAGCCATTACGCTCGTCATCAAAA
TCACTCGCACCAACCAAACCGTTATTCATTCGTGATTGCGCCTGAGCGAGACGAAATACGCGATCGCCGT
TAAAAGGACAATTACAAACAGGAATCGAATGCAACCGGCGCAGGAACACTGCCAGCGCATCAACAATATT
TTCACCTGAATCAGGATATTCTTCTAATACCTGGAATGCTGTTTTCCCTGGGATCGCAGTGGTGAGTAAC
CATGCATCATCAGGAGTACGGATAAAATGCTTGATGGTCGGAAGAGGCATAAATTCCGTCAGCCAGTTTA
GCCTGACCATCTCATCTGTAACATCATTGGCAACGCTACCTTTGCCATGTTTCAGAAACAACTCTGGCGC
ATCGGGCTTCCCATACAATCGATAGATTGTCGCACCTGATTGCCCGACATTATCGCGAGCCCATTTATAC
CCATATAAATCAGCATCCATGTTGGAATTTAATCGCGGCTTCAAGCAAGACGTTTCCCGTTGAATATGGC
TCATTTTAGCTTCCTTAGCTCCTGAAAATCTCGATAACTCAAAAAATACGCCCGGTAGTGATCTTATTTC
ATTATGGTGAAAGTTGGAACCTCTTACGTGCCGATCAAGTCAAAAGCCTCCGGTCGGAGGCTTTTGACTT
TCTGCTATGGAGGTCAGGTATGATTTAAATGGTCAGTATTGAGCCTCAGGAAACAGCTATGACATCAAGC
TGACTAGATAATCTAGCTGATCGTGGACCGATCATACGTATAATGC
Features (pLannotate 1.2.2; 9 found; start..end, strand, type, name):
     76..94      +  promoter       T7 promoter: promoter for bacteriophage T7 RNA polymerase
    115..190     +  misc_RNA       gRNA scaffold: guide RNA scaffold for the Streptococcus pyogenes CRISPR/Cas9 system
    372..389     +  CDS            lacZα (fragment): LacZα fragment of β-galactosidase; lacZ fragment
    388..407     +  terminator     T3Te terminator (fragment): phage T3 early transcription terminator
    429..1016    +  rep_origin     ori: high-copy-number ColE1/pMB1/pBR322/pUC origin of replication
   1028..1055    -  terminator     T7Te terminator: phage T7 early transcription terminator
   1079..1894    -  CDS            KanR: aminoglycoside phosphotransferase; aph(3')-Ia; confers resistance to kanamycin in bacteria or G418 (Geneticin®) in eukaryotes
   1895..1997    -  promoter       cat promoter: promoter of the E. coli cat gene encoding chloramphenicol acetyltransferase
   1998..2029    -  terminator     tonB terminator: bidirectional E. coli tonB-P14 transcription terminator
