[The description below was written by a language model from this plasmid's Addgene catalogue record and pLannotate feature annotations shown in this document.]
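Description:
pDR274-gsc2-sgRNA is a small bacterial plasmid built on the pDR274 backbone that serves as a template for in vitro synthesis of a single guide RNA, not as an expression vector for cells. It is propagated in E. coli through a high-copy ColE1/pUC-type origin of replication. Selection is with kanamycin, using an aminoglycoside phosphotransferase gene (KanR) that the annotation places downstream of a cat promoter. Short phage and bacterial terminators (T3Te, T7Te, tonB) flank the origin and the marker cassette, insulating these backbone units from read-through transcription. A residual lacZα fragment is also annotated and has no evident functional role.

The payload is a guide sequence directed against exon 2 of the zebrafish (Danio rerio) gsc2 gene, cloned by restriction enzyme cloning at BsaI sites. In the feature table, a bacteriophage T7 promoter lies a short distance upstream of the Streptococcus pyogenes Cas9 gRNA scaffold. The roughly 20-nucleotide gap between them matches the expected position of the targeting spacer, although the spacer is not annotated as a feature. Transcription by T7 RNA polymerase from this arrangement yields a complete sgRNA, with the gsc2-specific spacer fused to the Cas9-binding scaffold. Such an sgRNA would typically be combined with Cas9 for genome editing at the gsc2 locus in zebrafish, but the record states only that the plasmid is used to synthesize the guide and does not describe downstream delivery. The sequenced record is 2,146 nt, slightly shorter than the catalogued total size of 2,167 bp, and the record does not explain this discrepancy.
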