Addgene plasmid #184818: pDR274-gsc2-sgRNA
Purpose: Used to synthesize gRNA targeting exon 2 of the gsc2 gene
Depositing lab: Marnie Halpern. Depositing organization: Dartmouth College and Medical School. Publication: Genetically defined nucleus incertus neurons differ in connectivity and function. Spikol ED, Cheng J, Macurak M, Subedi A, Halpern ME. Elife. 2024 May 31;12:RP89516. doi: 10.7554/eLife.89516. PubMed 38819436.
Backbone
  Vector backbone: pDR274
  Backbone size w/o insert (bp): 2147
  Total vector size (bp): 2167
  Vector type: CRISPR ; template for sgRNA synthesis
Growth in bacteria
  Bacterial resistance: Kanamycin, 50 μg/mL
  Growth temperature: 37°C
  Growth strain: DH5alpha
  Copy number: Unknown
Gene/Insert
  Gene/Insert name: gsc2-sgRNA
  gRNA/shRNA sequence: gsc2
  Species: D. rerio (zebrafish)
  Cloning method: Restriction Enzyme; 5′ cloning site BsaI (unknown if destroyed); 3′ cloning site BsaI (unknown if destroyed)
  Sequencing primers: 5′ M13F
Terms and licenses: Academic/Nonprofit Terms; Industry Terms: Not Available to Industry
Depositor comments: Please visit https://www.biorxiv.org/content/10.1101/2022.04.07.487414v1 for bioRxiv preprint.
How to cite: pDR274-gsc2-sgRNA was a gift from Marnie Halpern (Addgene plasmid # 184818 ; http://n2t.net/addgene:184818 ; RRID:Addgene_184818)
